Addgene plasmid #141168: pRAB18::LUC
Purpose: Luminescent reporter for abscisic acid signaling
Depositing lab: Vardis Ntoukakis & Patrick Schäfer. Depositing organization: University of Warwick. Publication: Novel markers for high-throughput protoplast-based analyses of phytohormone signaling. Lehmann S, Dominguez-Ferreras A, Huang WJ, Denby K, Ntoukakis V, Schafer P. PLoS One. 2020 Jun 4;15(6):e0234154. doi: 10.1371/journal.pone.0234154. eCollection 2020. PubMed 32497144.
Backbone
  Vector backbone: pJS
  Backbone manufacturer: Jen Sheen, ABRC FRK1-LUC / CD3-919
  Backbone size w/o insert (bp): 4732
  Total vector size (bp): 5380
  Vector type: Plant Expression, Luciferase
Growth in bacteria
  Bacterial resistance: Ampicillin, 100 μg/mL
  Growth temperature: 37°C
  Growth strain: DH5alpha
  Copy number: Unknown
Gene/Insert
  Gene/Insert name: AtRAB18 promoter
  Species: A. thaliana (mustard weed)
  Insert size (bp): 648
  GenBank ID: AT5G66400
  Promoter: AtRAB18, AT5G66400
  Cloning method: Gibson Cloning
  Sequencing primers: 5′ GTTTTCCCAGTCACGAC; 3′ CTTATGCAGTTGCTCTCCAG
Resource information
  A portion of this plasmid was derived from a plasmid made by: We received the plasmid backbone by BamHI/NcoI restriction digest from FRK1-LUC (ABRC CD3-919, donated by Jen Sheen) and used it to insert the promoters by Gibson cloning.
Terms and licenses: Academic/Nonprofit Terms; Industry Terms: Not Available to Industry
How to cite: pRAB18::LUC was a gift from Vardis Ntoukakis & Patrick Schäfer (Addgene plasmid # 141168 ; http://n2t.net/addgene:141168 ; RRID:Addgene_141168)
