[The description below was written by a language model from this plasmid's Addgene catalogue record and pLannotate feature annotations shown in this document.]
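Description:
pRAB18::LUC is a plant-expression luciferase reporter of 5,380 bp, built on the pJS backbone derived from the FRK1-LUC reporter plasmid. The original promoter was removed from that parent by restriction digest, and a 648 bp fragment of the Arabidopsis thaliana RAB18 promoter (AT5G66400) was inserted in its place by Gibson cloning. The backbone is a pUC-type bacterial plasmid. It carries a high-copy ColE1/pMB1-family origin of replication and a β-lactamase gene under its own promoter, so it is propagated in E. coli under ampicillin selection. Remnants of the lac promoter/operator region, lacZα, the pUC multiple cloning site, and short fragments of lacI, rop and bom are vestigial cloning-vector sequences. No plant selectable marker, T-DNA borders or plant replication functions are annotated, which fits a plasmid intended for transient delivery rather than stable transformation.

The payload is a simple transcriptional fusion. The RAB18 promoter is not annotated in the feature table, but it presumably occupies the unannotated stretch between the MCS remnant and the reporter. It drives the firefly (Photinus pyralis) luciferase coding sequence, which is followed by the nopaline synthase (NOS) terminator and polyadenylation signal. A 17 bp match to a mouse U6 promoter between the luciferase gene and the terminator is most likely a spurious annotation hit. Light output serves as a readout of RAB18 promoter activity, and the plasmid is described as a luminescent reporter for abscisic acid signalling. The associated work concerns markers for high-throughput, protoplast-based analysis of phytohormone signalling.
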