Features (pLannotate 1.2.2; 14 found; start..end, strand, type, name):
     38..54      -  protein_bind   lac operator: The lac repressor binds to the lac operator to inhibit transcription in E. coli. This inhibition can be relieved by adding lactose or isopropyl-β-D-thiogalactopyranoside (IPTG). lac repressor encoded by lacI
     62..92      -  promoter       lac promoter: promoter for the E. coli lac operon
    107..128     -  protein_bind   CAP binding site: CAP binding activates transcription in the presence of cAMP. E. coli catabolite activator protein
    141..233     -  CDS            lacI (fragment): lac repressor; lacI; The lac repressor binds to the lac operator to inhibit transcription in E. coli. This inhibition can be relieved by adding lactose or isopropyl-β-D-thiogalactopyranoside (IPTG).
    416..1004    -  rep_origin     ori: high-copy-number ColE1/pMB1/pBR322/pUC origin of replication
   1175..2035    -  CDS            AmpR: β-lactamase; bla; confers resistance to ampicillin, carbenicillin, and related antibiotics
   2036..2140    -  promoter       AmpR promoter: bla
   2235..2270    +  CDS            rop (fragment): Rop protein, which maintains plasmids at low copy number; rop
   2372..2471    +  misc_feature   bom (fragment): basis of mobility region from pBR322
   2477..2631    -  CDS            lacZα (fragment): LacZα fragment of β-galactosidase; lacZ fragment
   2634..2652    -  misc_feature   MCS (fragment): pUC18/19 multiple cloning site
   3316..4965    +  CDS            LUCI_PHOPY: Experimental evidence at protein level: Swiss-Prot protein existence level 1. Produces green light with a wavelength of 562 nm. From Photinus pyralis (Common eastern firefly) (Lampyris pyralis).
   5011..5027    -  promoter       U6 promoter (fragment): RNA polymerase III promoter for mouse U6 snRNA (Das et al., 1988)
   5123..5375    +  terminator     NOS terminator: nopaline synthase terminator and poly(A) signal
>Addgene plasmid #141168 | pRAB18::LUC | addgene full sequence | sequence record 308020 | Addgene NGS Result
AATTCGTAATCATGTCATAGCTGTTTCCTGTGTGAAATTGTTATCCGCTCACAATTCCACACAACATACG
AGCCGGAAGCATAAAGTGTAAAGCCTGGGGTGCCTAATGAGTGAGCTAACTCACATTAATTGCGTTGCGC
TCACTGCCCGCTTTCCAGTCGGGAAACCTGTCGTGCCAGCTGCATTAATGAATCGGCCAACGCGCGGGGA
GAGGCGGTTTGCGTATTGGGCGCTCTTCCGCTTCCTCGCTCACTGACTCGCTGCGCTCGGTCGTTCGGCT
GCGGCGAGCGGTATCAGCTCACTCAAAGGCGGTAATACGGTTATCCACAGAATCAGGGGATAACGCAGGA
AAGAACATGTGAGCAAAAGGCCAGCAAAAGGCCAGGAACCGTAAAAAGGCCGCGTTGCTGGCGTTTTTCC
ATAGGCTCCGCCCCCCTGACGAGCATCACAAAAATCGACGCTCAAGTCAGAGGTGGCGAAACCCGACAGG
ACTATAAAGATACCAGGCGTTTCCCCCTGGAAGCTCCCTCGTGCGCTCTCCTGTTCCGACCCTGCCGCTT
ACCGGATACCTGTCCGCCTTTCTCCCTTCGGGAAGCGTGGCGCTTTCTCATAGCTCACGCTGTAGGTATC
TCAGTTCGGTGTAGGTCGTTCGCTCCAAGCTGGGCTGTGTGCACGAACCCCCCGTTCAGCCCGACCGCTG
CGCCTTATCCGGTAACTATCGTCTTGAGTCCAACCCGGTAAGACACGACTTATCGCCACTGGCAGCAGCC
ACTGGTAACAGGATTAGCAGAGCGAGGTATGTAGGCGGTGCTACAGAGTTCTTGAAGTGGTGGCCTAACT
ACGGCTACACTAGAAGAACAGTATTTGGTATCTGCGCTCTGCTGAAGCCAGTTACCTTCGGAAAAAGAGT
TGGTAGCTCTTGATCCGGCAAACAAACCACCGCTGGTAGCGGTGGTTTTTTTGTTTGCAAGCAGCAGATT
ACGCGCAGAAAAAAAGGATCTCAAGAAGATCCTTTGATCTTTTCTACGGGGTCTGACGCTCAGTGGAACG
AAAACTCACGTTAAGGGATTTTGGTCATGAGATTATCAAAAAGGATCTTCACCTAGATCCTTTTAAATTA
AAAATGAAGTTTTAAATCAATCTAAAGTATATATGAGTAAACTTGGTCTGACAGTTACCAATGCTTAATC
AGTGAGGCACCTATCTCAGCGATCTGTCTATTTCGTTCATCCATAGTTGCCTGACTCCCCGTCGTGTAGA
TAACTACGATACGGGAGGGCTTACCATCTGGCCCCAGTGCTGCAATGATACCGCGAGACCCACGCTCACC
GGCTCCAGATTTATCAGCAATAAACCAGCCAGCCGGAAGGGCCGAGCGCAGAAGTGGTCCTGCAACTTTA
TCCGCCTCCATCCAGTCTATTAATTGTTGCCGGGAAGCTAGAGTAAGTAGTTCGCCAGTTAATAGTTTGC
GCAACGTTGTTGCCATTGCTACAGGCATCGTGGTGTCACGCTCGTCGTTTGGTATGGCTTCATTCAGCTC
CGGTTCCCAACGATCAAGGCGAGTTACATGATCCCCCATGTTGTGCAAAAAAGCGGTTAGCTCCTTCGGT
CCTCCGATCGTTGTCAGAAGTAAGTTGGCCGCAGTGTTATCACTCATGGTTATGGCAGCACTGCATAATT
CTCTTACTGTCATGCCATCCGTAAGATGCTTTTCTGTGACTGGTGAGTACTCAACCAAGTCATTCTGAGA
ATAGTGTATGCGGCGACCGAGTTGCTCTTGCCCGGCGTCAATACGGGATAATACCGCGCCACATAGCAGA
ACTTTAAAAGTGCTCATCATTGGAAAACGTTCTTCGGGGCGAAAACTCTCAAGGATCTTACCGCTGTTGA
GATCCAGTTCGATGTAACCCACTCGTGCACCCAACTGATCTTCAGCATCTTTTACTTTCACCAGCGTTTC
TGGGTGAGCAAAAACAGGAAGGCAAAATGCCGCAAAAAAGGGAATAAGGGCGACACGGAAATGTTGAATA
CTCATACTCTTCCTTTTTCAATATTATTGAAGCATTTATCAGGGTTATTGTCTCATGAGCGGATACATAT
TTGAATGTATTTAGAAAAATAAACAAATAGGGGTTCCGCGCACATTTCCCCGAAAAGTGCCACCTGACGT
CTAAGAAACCATTATTATCATGACATTAACCTATAAAAATAGGCGTATCACGAGGCCCTTTCGTCTCGCG
CGTTTCGGTGATGACGGTGAAAACCTCTGACACATGCAGCTCCCGGAGACGGTCACAGCTTGTCTGTAAG
CGGATGCCGGGAGCAGACAAGCCCGTCAGGGCGCGTCAGCGGGTGTTGGCGGGTGTCGGGGCTGGCTTAA
CTATGCGGCATCAGAGCAGATTGTACTGAGAGTGCACCATATGCGGTGTGAAATACCGCACAGATGCGTA
AGGAGAAAATACCGCATCAGGCGCCATTCGCCATTCAGGCTGCGCAACTGTTGGGAAGGGCGATCGGTGC
GGGCCTCTTCGCTATTACGCCAGCTGGCGAAAGGGGGATGTGCTGCAAGGCGATTAAGTTGGGTAACGCC
AGGGTTTTCCCAGTCACGACGTTGTAAAACGACGGCCAGTGCCAAGCTTGCATGCCTGCAGGCTCTAGAG
GATCCGGTGCAGAGAGGAGAAACTCCCCGACAATGAACACCAACGATCTAAACGCGGCGTTTGGTAAAAG
TTGAGTAAATTTTGTTAGGGCTTAGTTTTAGTCCATGGGCTAATTAGTAAGTGATTTACGGCCCACACAT
GAGCCCAAATGTTTCAGACCCAGCCAAGTTTCTTCAAATTCACCCAATCAACGACGATGTACGTGTGTAT
GAAAATCATTAACACGACGCATCGCTTTCGAGGAGGAGCATTACGTGTCCTGTTAGCTACGATAATGTTA
GTACCGCCACAAAGAAAAGGATAGATATTTTGCTTTCCAGCACCCTGTCATGGGATTGATATGAACACGT
ACTTGGTATCGACATGAAAGCTCAAAAATAAATTCAATCCGATTCCTTTAGTGATATCAGAAGTTCATTT
TAAATACGAACACGTATGGCGAAACACCACGCCGACATTTTCTGCTGCTGCCACGCGTCACTTTCCAAAT
ATTGATTCATTAAACTAATAGTTGATCCATATCCGAAACCGGACTATAAAACTATCTTCAATGCGTTAAC
GAATCTTCATCGATCAAACTCATCAAAGTCTAATATCACAAAGAAAGAGTTTTTTTAACTAGCTTAGCTC
AAAGTGTTTGCTTAAGACAAGAACCATGGAAGACGCCAAAAACATAAAGAAAGGCCCGGCGCCATTCTAT
CCTCTAGAGGATGGAACCGCTGGAGAGCAACTGCATAAGGCTATGAAGAGATACGCCCTGGTTCCTGGAA
CAATTGCTTTTACAGATGCACATATCGAGGTGAACATCACGTACGCGGAATACTTCGAAATGTCCGTTCG
GTTGGCAGAAGCTATGAAACGATATGGGCTGAATACAAATCACAGAATCGTCGTATGCAGTGAAAACTCT
CTTCAATTCTTTATGCCGGTGTTGGGCGCGTTATTTATCGGAGTTGCAGTTGCGCCCGCGAACGACATTT
ATAATGAACGTGAATTGCTCAACAGTATGAACATTTCGCAGCCTACCGTAGTGTTTGTTTCCAAAAAGGG
GTTGCAAAAAATTTTGAACGTGCAAAAAAAATTACCAATAATCCAGAAAATTATTATCATGGATTCTAAA
ACGGATTACCAGGGATTTCAGTCGATGTACACGTTCGTCACATCTCATCTACCTCCCGGTTTTAATGAAT
ACGATTTTGTACCAGAGTCCTTTGATCGTGACAAAACAATTGCACTGATAATGAATTCCTCTGGATCTAC
TGGGTTACCTAAGGGTGTGGCCCTTCCGCATAGAACTGCCTGCGTCAGATTCTCGCATGCCAGAGATCCT
ATTTTTGGCAATCAAATCATTCCGGATACTGCGATTTTAAGTGTTGTTCCATTCCATCACGGTTTTGGAA
TGTTTACTACACTCGGATATTTGATATGTGGATTTCGAGTCGTCTTAATGTATAGATTTGAAGAAGAGCT
GTTTTTACGATCCCTTCAGGATTACAAAATTCAAAGTGCGTTGCTAGTACCAACCCTATTTTCATTCTTC
GCCAAAAGCACTCTGATTGACAAATACGATTTATCTAATTTACACGAAATTGCTTCTGGGGGCGCACCTC
TTTCGAAAGAAGTCGGGGAAGCGGTTGCAAAACGCTTCCATCTTCCAGGGATACGACAAGGATATGGGCT
CACTGAGACTACATCAGCTATTCTGATTACACCCGAGGGGGATGATAAACCGGGCGCGGTCGGTAAAGTT
GTTCCATTTTTTGAAGCGAAGGTTGTGGATCTGGATACCGGGAAAACGCTGGGCGTTAATCAGAGAGGCG
AATTATGTGTCAGAGGACCTATGATTATGTCCGGTTATGTAAACAATCCGGAAGCGACCAACGCCTTGAT
TGACAAGGATGGATGGCTACATTCTGGAGACATAGCTTACTGGGACGAAGACGAACACTTCTTCATAGTT
GACCGCTTGAAGTCTTTAATTAAATACAAAGGATATCAGGTGGCCCCCGCTGAATTGGAATCGATATTGT
TACAACACCCCAACATCTTCGACGCGGGCGTGGCAGGTCTTCCCGACGATGACGCCGGTGAACTTCCCGC
CGCCGTTGTTGTTTTGGAGCACGGAAAGACGATGACGGAAAAAGAGATCGTGGATTACGTCGCCAGTCAA
GTAACAACCGCGAAAAAGTTGCGCGGAGGAGTTGTGTTTGTGGACGAAGTACCGAAAGGTCTTACCGGAA
AACTCGACGCAAGAAAAATCAGAGAGATCCTCATAAAGGCCAAGAAGGGCGGAAAGTCCAAATTGTAAAA
TGTAACTGTATTCAGCGATGACGAAATTCTTAGCTATTGTAATATTATATGCAAATTGATGAATGGTAAT
TTTGTAATTGTGGGTCACTGTACTATTTTAACGAATAATAAAATCAGGTATAGGTAACTAAAAAGGAATT
CGAGCTCGAATTGATCGTTCAAACATTTGGCAATAAAGTTTCTTAAGATTGAATCCTGTTGCCGGTCTTG
CGATGATTATCATATAATTTCTGTTGAATTACGTTAAGCATGTAATAATTAACATGTAATGCATGACGTT
ATTTATGAGATGGGTTTTTATGATTAGAGTCCCGCAATTATACATTTAATACGCGATAGAAAACAAAATA
TAGCGCGCAAACTAGGATAAATTATCGCGCGCGGTGTCATCTATGTTACTAGATCTCTAG
